>Addgene plasmid #225701 | pLenti-H3.3(WT)-3AID-HA-2A-mTurquoiseBSD | addgene full sequence | sequence record 449910 | Addgene NGS Result
TTGAGATCCTTTTTTTCTGCGCGTAATCTGCTGCTTGCAAACAAAAAAACCACCGCTACCAGCGGTGGTT
TGTTTGCCGGATCAAGAGCTACCAACTCTTTTTCCGAAGGTAACTGGCTTCAGCAGAGCGCAGATACCAA
ATACTGTTCTTCTAGTGTAGCCGTAGTTAGGCCACCACTTCAAGAACTCTGTAGCACCGCCTACATACCT
CGCTCTGCTAATCCTGTTACCAGTGGCTGCTGCCAGTGGCGATAAGTCGTGTCTTACCGGGTTGGACTCA
AGACGATAGTTACCGGATAAGGCGCAGCGGTCGGGCTGAACGGGGGGTTCGTGCACACAGCCCAGCTTGG
AGCGAACGACCTACACCGAACTGAGATACCTACAGCGTGAGCTATGAGAAAGCGCCACGCTTCCCGAAGG
GAGAAAGGCGGACAGGTATCCGGTAAGCGGCAGGGTCGGAACAGGAGAGCGCACGAGGGAGCTTCCAGGG
GGAAACGCCTGGTATCTTTATAGTCCTGTCGGGTTTCGCCACCTCTGACTTGAGCGTCGATTTTTGTGAT
GCTCGTCAGGGGGGCGGAGCCTATGGAAAAACGCCAGCAACGCGGCCTTTTTACGGTTCCTGGCCTTTTG
CTGGCCTTTTGCTCACATGCTGCTAGAGATTTTCCACACTGACTAAAAGGGTCTGAGGGATCTCTAGTTA
CCAGAGTCACACAACAGACGGGCACACACTACTTGAAGCACTCAAGGCAAGCTTTATTGAGGCTTAAGCA
GTGGGTTCCCTAGTTAGCCAGAGAGCTCCCAGGCTCAGATCTGGTCTAACCAGAGAGACCCAGTACAGTC
CGGATGCAGCTCTCGGGCCATGTGATGAAATGCTAGGCGGCTGTCAAACCTCCACTCTAATACTTCTCTC
TCCGGGTCATCCATCCCATGCAGGCTCACAGGGTGTAACAAGCGGGTGTTCTCTCCTTCATTGGCTTCTT
CTACCTTCTCTTGCTCAACTGGTACTAGCTTGTAGCACCATCCAAAGGTCAGTGGATATCTGATCCCTGG
CCCTGGTGTGTAGTTCTGCCAATCAGGGAAGTAGCCTTGTGTGTGGTAGATCCACAGATCAAGGATATCT
TGTCTTCGTTGGGAGTGAATTAGCCCTTCCAGTCCCCCCTTTTCTTTTAAAAAGTGGCTAAGATCTACAG
CTGCCTTGTAAGTCATTGGTCTTAAAGGTACCTGAGGTGTGACTGGAAAACCCACCTCCTCCTCCTCTTG
TGCTTCTAGCCAGGCACAATCAGCATTGGTAGCTGCTGTATTGCTACTTGTGATTGCTCCATGTTTTTCT
AGGTCTCGATCGAGGTCGACGGTATCGATGCGGGGAGGCGGCCCAAAGGGAGATCCGACTCGTCTGAGGG
CGAAGGCGAAGACGCGGAAGAGGCCGCAGAGCCGGCAGCAGGCCGCGGGAAGGAAGGTCCGCTGGATTGA
GGGCCGAAGGGACGTAGCAGAAGGACGTCCCGCGCAGAATCCAGGTGGCAACACAGGCGAGCAGCCAAGG
AAAGGACGATGATTTCCCCGACAACACCACGGAATTGTCAGTGCCCAACAGCCGAGCCCCTGTCCAGCAG
CGGGCAAGGCAGGCGGCGATGAGTTCCGCCGTGGCAATAGGGAGGGGGAAAGCGAAAGTCCCGGAAAGGA
GCTGACAGGTGGTGGCAATGCCCCAACCAGTGGGGGTTGCGTCAGCAAACACAGTGCACACCACGCCACG
TTGCCTGACAACGGGCCACAACTCCTCATAAAGAGACAGCAACCAGGATTTATACAAGGAGGAGAAAATG
AAAGCCATACGGGAAGCAATAGCATGATACAAAGGCATTAAAGCAGCGTATCCACATAGCGTAAAAGGAG
CAACATAGTTAAGAATACCAGTCAATCTTTCACAAATTTTGTAATCCAGAGGTTGATTATCGATAAGCTT
GATATCGAATTGTACCTAGTGGAACCGGAACCCTTAAACATGTATAACTTCGTATAATGTATGCTATACG
AAGTTATTAGGTCCCTCGACGAATTCTTAGCCCTCCCACACATAACCAGAGGGCAGCAATTCACGAATCC
CAACTGCCGTCGGCTGTCCATCACTGTCCTTCACTATGGCTTTGATCCCAGGATGCAGATCGAGAAGCAC
CTGTCGGCACCGTCCGCAGGGGCTCAAGATGCCCCTGTTCTCATTTCCGATCGCGACGATACAAGTCAGG
TTGCCAGCTGCCGCAGCAGCAGCAGTGCCCAGCACCACGAGTTCTGCACAAGGTCCCCCAGTAAAATGAT
ATACATTGACACCAGTGAAGATGCGGCCGTCGCTAGAGAGAGCTGCGCTGGCGACGCTGTAGTCTTCAGA
GATGGGGATGCTGTTGATTGTAGCCGTTGCTCTTTCAATGAGGGTGGATTCTTCTTGAGACAAAGGCTTG
GCCATGCTACCGCTGCCGCTACCCTTGTACAGCTCGTCCATGCCGAGAGTGATCCCGGCGGCGGTCACGA
ACTCCAGCAGGACCATGTGATCGCGCTTCTCGTTGGGGTCTTTGCTCAGCTTGGACTGGGTGCTCAGGTA
GTGGTTGTCGGGCAGCAGCACGGGGCCGTCGCCGATGGGGGTGTTCTGCTGGTAGTGGTCGGCGAGCTGC
ACGCCGCCGTCCTCGATGTTGTGGCGGATCTTGAAGTTGGCCTTGATGCCGTTCTTCTGCTTGTCGGCGG
TGATATAGACGTTGTCGCTGATGTAGTTGTACTCCAGCTTGTGCCCCAGGATGTTGCCGTCCTCCTTGAA
GTCGATGCCCTTCAGCTCGATGCGGTTCACCAGGGTGTCGCCCTCGAACTTCACCTCGGCGCGGGTCTTG
TAGTTGCCGTCGTCCTTGAAGAAGATGGTGCGCTCCTGGACGTAGCCTTCGGGCATGGCGGACTTGAAGA
AGTCGTGCTGCTTCATGTGGTCGGGGTAGCGGGCGAAGCACTGCACGCCCCAGGACAGGGTGGTCACGAG
GGTGGGCCAGGGCACGGGCAGCTTGCCGGTGGTGCAGATGAACTTCAGGGTCAGCTTGCCGTAGGTGGCA
TCGCCCTCGCCCTCGCCGGACACGCTGAACTTGTGGCCGTTTACGTCGCCGTCCAGCTCGACCAGGATGG
GCACCACCCCGGTGAACAGCTCCTCGCCCTTGCTCACCATTGGGCCAGGATTCTCCTCGACATCTCCGCA
AGTTAGGAGGCTTCCCCTTCCCTCTCCAGATCCAGCATAATCAGGCACATCATAAGGGTATCCGGCGCTG
CCAGCGTAGTCAGGCACATCATAGGGGTATTTATACATTCGCAGATCAATTTTCCGCAAGTAGGGGGCTC
CGTCCATACTTACTTTTACAAATGCTGCCGCCTCGGGGCCTCCAGAACTCTTTTGGCAACTGACCATTAC
ATTCTTGCGGTATGATCTGACGGGGGGCCAACCGACTACTTGAGCTTTTGCCGGGGGTTTAGCTGGGTCT
TTCGGACATGCACTCTTCTCTTTGGAAGATTTATACATGCGGAGATCTATTTTCCTAAGGTACGGGGCGC
CGTCCATGCTAACTTTAACGAATGCTGCAGCCTCTGGTCCGCCACTAGACTTTTGACAAGATACCATAAC
ATTCTTGCGATAGGATCTGACAGGCGGCCAACCAACTACTTGAGCTTTGGCGGGTGGCTTCGCAGGGTCC
TTCGGGCAGGCGCTCTTTTCTTTGCTGCTCTTATACATCCTAAGGTCGATTTTCCTCAAGTACGGCGCAC
CATCCATGGAAACCTTTACAAACGCTGCGGCCTCTGGACCTCCGCTTGATTTTTGACATGATACCATAAC
ATTTTTCCTGTATGAGCGCACAGGAGGCCAACCGACGACCTGAGCCTTCGCCGGCGGCTTTGCAGGGTCT
TTTGGACAGGCACTTTTCTCCTTACTCAATTGGCCGGAAATCGATGGTGCATAATCAGGCACATCATAGG
GGTATTTATACATTCGCAGATCAATTTTCCGCAAGTAGGGGGCTCCGTCCATACTTACTTTTACAAATGC
TGCCGCCTCGGGGCCTCCAGAACTCTTTTGGCAACTGACCATTACATTCTTGCGGTATGATCTGACGGGG
GGCCAACCGACTACTTGAGCTTTTGCCGGGGGTTTAGCTGGGTCTTTCGGACATGCACTCTTCTCTTTGG
AAGATTTATACATGCGGAGATCTATTTTCCTAAGGTACGGGGCGCCGTCCATGCTAACTTTAACGAATGC
TGCAGCCTCTGGTCCGCCACTAGACTTTTGACAAGATACCATAACATTCTTGCGATAGGATCTGACAGGC
GGCCAACCAACTACTTGAGCTTTGGCGGGTGGCTTCGCAGGGTCCTTCGGGCAGGCGCTCTTTTCTTTGC
TGCTCTTATACATCCTAAGGTCGATTTTCCTCAAGTACGGCGCACCATCCATGGAAACCTTTACAAACGC
TGCGGCCTCTGGACCTCCGCTTGATTTTTGACATGATACCATAACATTTTTCCTGTATGAGCGCACAGGA
GGCCAACCGACGACCTGAGCCTTCGCCGGCGGCTTTGCAGGGTCTTTTGGACAGGCACTTTTCTCCTTAC
TCAATTGGCCGGAAATCGATGGTGCATAATCAGGAACATCATAAGGATAGCCACCGTTAAC
[408 nt withheld, positions 4682-5089]
ATTTAAATGCTAGCTCACGACACCTGAAATGGAAGAAAAAAACTTTGAACCACTGTCTGAGGCTTGAGAA
TGAACCAAGATCCAAACTCAAAAAGGGCAAATTCCAAGGAGAATTACATCAAGTGCCAAGCTGGCCTAAC
TTCAGTCTCCACCCACTCAGTGTGGGGAAACTCCATCGCATAAAACCCCTCCCCCCAACCTAAAGACGAC
GTACTCCAAAAGCGCGAGAACTAATCGAGGTGCCTGGACGGCGCCCGGTACTCCGTGGAGTCACATGAAG
CGACGGCTGAGGACGGAAAGGCCCTTTTCCTTTGTGTGGGTGACTCACCCGCCCGCTCTCCCGAGCGCCG
CGTCCTCCATTTTGAGCTCCCTGCAGCAGGGCCGGGAAGCGGCCATCTTTCCGCTCACGCAACTGGTGCC
GACCGGGCCAGCCTTGCCGCCCAGGGCGGGGCGATACACGGCGGCGCGAGGCCAGGCACCAGAGCAGGCC
GGCCAGCTTGAGACTACCCCCGTCCGATTCTCGGTGGCCGCGCTCGCAGGCCCCGCCTCGCCGAACATGT
GCGCTGGGACGCACGGGCCCCGTCGCCGCCCGCGGCCCCAAAAACCGAAATACCAGTGTGCAGATCTTGG
CCCGCATTTACAAGACTATCTTGCCAGAAAAAAAGCGTCGCAGCAGGTCATCAAAAATTTTAAATGGCTA
GAGACTTATCGAAAGCAGCGAGACAGGCGCGAAGGTGCCACCAGATTCGCACGCGGCGGCCCCAGCGCCC
AGGCCAGGCCTCAACTCAAGCACGAGGCGAAGGGGCTCCTTAAGCGCAAGGCCTCGAACTCTCCCACCCA
CTTCCAACCCGAAGCTCGGGATCAAGAATCACGTACTGCAGCCAGGTGGAAGTAATTCAAGGCACGCAAG
GGCCATAACCCGTAAAGAGGCCAGGCCCGCGGGAACCACACACGGCACTTACCTGTGTTCTGGCGGCAAA
CCCGTTGCGAAAAAGAACGTTCACGGCGACTACTGCACTTATATACGGTTCTCCCCCACCCTCGGGAAAA
AGGCGGAGCCAGTACACGACATCACTTTCCCAGTTTACCCCGCGCCACCTTCTCTAGGCACCGGTTCAAT
TGCCGACCCCTCCCCCCAACTTCTCGGGGACTGTGGGCGATGTGCGCTCTGCCCACTGACGGGCACATGC
ATGGCGGTAATACGGTTATCCACGCGGCCGCCTGAGTCAAATGGGATCTCTAGAGCGGGCCCGGTACTAA
CCAAACTGGATCTCTGCTGTCCCTGTAATAAACCCGAAAATTTTGAATTTTTGTAATTTGTTTTTGTAAT
TCTTTAGTTTGTATGTCTGTTGCTATTATGTCTACTATTCTTTCCCCTGCACTGTACCCCCCAATCCCCC
CTTTTCTTTTAAAATTGTGGATGAATACTGCCATTTGTCTGCAGAATTGGCGCACGCAGTGCCGATCCGT
TCACTAATCGAATGGATCTGTCTCTGTCTCTCTCTCCACCTTCTTCTTCTATTCCTTCGGGCCTGTCGGG
TCCCCTCGGGGTTGGGAGGTGGGTCTGAAACGATAATGGTGAATATCCCTGCCTAACTCTATTCACTATA
GAAAGTACAGCAAAAACTATTCTTAAACCTACCAAGCCTCCTACTATCATTATGAATAATTTTATATACC
ACAGCCAATTTGTTATGTTAAACCAATTCCACAAACTTGCCCATTTATCTAATTCCAATAATTCTTGTTC
ATTCTTTTCTTGCTGGTTTTGCGATTCTTCAATTAAGGAGTGTATTAAGCTTGTGTAATTGTTAATTTCT
CTGTCCCACTCCATCCAGGTCGTGTGATTCCAAATCTGTTCCAGAGATTTATTACTCCAACTAGCATTCC
AAGGCACAGCAGTGGTGCAAATGAGTTTTCCAGAGCAACCCCAAATCCCCAGGAGCTGTTGATCCTTTAG
GTATCTTTCCACAGCCAGGATTCTTGCCTGGAGCTGCTTGATGCCCCAGACTGTGAGTTGCAACAGATGC
TGTTGCGCCTCAATAGCCCTCAGCAAATTGTTCTGCTGCTGCACTATACCAGACAATAATTGTCTGGCCT
GTACCGTCAGCGTCATTGACGCTGCGCCCATAGTGCTTCCTGCTGCTCCCAAGAACCCAAGGAACAAAGC
TCCTATTCCCACTGCTCTTTTTTCTCTCTGCACCACTCTTCTCTTTGCCTTGGTGGGTGCTACTCCTAAT
GGTTCAATTTTTACTACTTTATATTTATATAATTCACTTCTCCAATTGTCCCTCATATCTCCTCCTCCAG
GTCTGAAGATCAGCGGCCGGCCGCTTGCTGTGCGGTGGTCTTACTTTTGTTTTGCTCTTCCTCTATCTTG
TCTAAAGCTTCCTTGGTGTCTTTTATCTCTATCCTTTGATGCACACAATAGAGGGTTGCTACTGTATTAT
ATAATGATCTAAGTTCTTCTGATCCTGTCTGAAGGGATGGTTGTAGCTGTCCCAGTATTTGTCTACAGCC
TTCTGATGTTTCTAACAGGCCAGGATTAACTGCGAATCGTTCTAGCTCCCTGCTTGCCCATACTATATGT
TTTAATTTATATTTTTTCTTTCCCCCTGGCCTTAACCGAATTTTTTCCCATCGCGATCTAATTCTCCCCC
GCTTAATACTGACGCTCTCGCACCCATCTCTCTCCTTCTAGCCTCCGCTAGTCAAAATTTTTGGCGTACT
CACCAGTCGCCGCCCCTCGCCTCTTGCCGTGCGCGCTTCAGCAAGCCGAGTCCTGCGTCGAGAGAGCTCC
TCTGGTTTCCCTTTCGCTTTCAAGTCCCTGTTCGGGCGCCACTGCTAGAGATTTTCCACACTGACTAAAA
GGGTCTGAGGGATCTCTAGTTACCAGAGTCACACAACAGACGGGCACACACTACTTGAAGCACTCAAGGC
AAGCTTTATTGAGGCTTAAGCAGTGGGTTCCCTAGTTAGCCAGAGAGCTCCCAGGCTCAGATCTGGTCTA
ACCAGAGAGACCCAGTACAGGCAAAACGCGCTGCTTATATAGACCTCCCACCGTACACGCCTACCGCCCA
TTTGCGTCAATGGGGCGGAGTTGTTACGACATTTTGGAAAGTCCCGTTGATTTTGGTGCCAAAACAAACT
CCCATTGACGTCAATGGGGTGGAGACTTGGAAATCCCCGTGAGTCAAACCGCTATCCACGCCCATTGATG
TACTGCCAAAACCGCATCACCATGGTAATAGCGATGACTAATACGTAGATGTACTGCCAAGTAGGAAAGT
CCCATAAGGTCATGTACTGGGCATAATGCCAGGCGGGCCATTTACCGTCATTGACGTCAATAGGGGGCGT
ACTTGGCATATGATACACTTGATGTACTGCCAAGTGGGCAGTTTACCGTAAATACTCCACCCATTGACGT
CAATGGAAAGTCCCTATTGGCGTTACTATGGGAACATACGTCATTATTGACGTCAATGGGCGGGGGTCGT
TGGGCGGTCAGCCAGGCGGGCCATTTACCGTAAGTTATGTAACGCGGAACTCCATATATGGGCTATGAAC
TAATGACCCCGTAATTGATTACTATTAATAACTAGTCAATAATCAATGTCAACGCGTATATCTGGCCCGT
ACATCGCGAAGCAGCGCAAAACGCCTAACCCTAAGCAGATTCTTCATGCAATTGTCGGTCAAGCCTTGCC
TTGTTGTAGCTTAAATTTTGCTCGCGCACTACTCAGCGACCTCCAACACACAAGCAGGGAGCAGATACTG
GCTTAACTATGCGGCATCAGAGCAGATTGTACTGAGAGTGCACCATAGGGGATCGGGAGATCTCCCGATC
CGTCGACGTCAGGTGGCACTTTTCGGGGAAATGTGCGCGGAACCCCTATTTGTTTATTTTTCTAAATACA
TTCAAATATGTATCCGCTCATGAGACAATAACCCTGATAAATGCTTCAATAATATTGAAAAAGGAAGAGT
ATGAGTATTCAACATTTCCGTGTCGCCCTTATTCCCTTTTTTGCGGCATTTTGCCTTCCTGTTTTTGCTC
ACCCAGAAACGCTGGTGAAAGTAAAAGATGCTGAAGATCAGTTGGGTGCACGAGTGGGTTACATCGAACT
GGATCTCAACAGCGGTAAGATCCTTGAGAGTTTTCGCCCCGAAGAACGTTTTCCAATGATGAGCACTTTT
AAAGTTCTGCTATGTGGCGCGGTATTATCCCGTATTGACGCCGGGCAAGAGCAACTCGGTCGCCGCATAC
ACTATTCTCAGAATGACTTGGTTGAGTACTCACCAGTCACAGAAAAGCATCTTACGGATGGCATGACAGT
AAGAGAATTATGCAGTGCTGCCATAACCATGAGTGATAACACTGCGGCCAACTTACTTCTGACAACGATC
GGAGGACCGAAGGAGCTAACCGCTTTTTTGCACAACATGGGGGATCATGTAACTCGCCTTGATCGTTGGG
AACCGGAGCTGAATGAAGCCATACCAAACGACGAGCGTGACACCACGATGCCTGTAGCAATGGCAACAAC
GTTGCGCAAACTATTAACTGGCGAACTACTTACTCTAGCTTCCCGGCAACAATTAATAGACTGGATGGAG
GCGGATAAAGTTGCAGGACCACTTCTGCGCTCGGCCCTTCCGGCTGGCTGGTTTATTGCTGATAAATCTG
GAGCCGGTGAGCGTGGGTCTCGCGGTATCATTGCAGCACTGGGGCCAGATGGTAAGCCCTCCCGTATCGT
AGTTATCTACACGACGGGGAGTCAGGCAACTATGGATGAACGAAATAGACAGATCGCTGAGATAGGTGCC
TCACTGATTAAGCATTGGTAACTGTCAGACCAAGTTTACTCATATATACTTTAGATTGATTTAAAACTTC
ATTTTTAATTTAAAAGGATCTAGGTGAAGATCCTTTTTGATAATCTCATGACCAAAATCCCTTAACGTGA
GTTTTCGTTCCACTGAGCGTCAGACCCCGTAGAAAAGATCAAAGGATCTTC
Features (pLannotate 1.2.2; 27 found; start..end, strand, type, name):
      1..589     +  rep_origin     ori: high-copy-number ColE1/pMB1/pBR322/pUC origin of replication
    651..831     -  LTR            5' LTR (truncated): truncated 5' long terminal repeat (LTR) from HIV-1
    838..1338    -  CDS            nef (fragment): NEF_HV1LA - Experimental evidence at protein level: Swiss-Prot protein existence level 1. Extracellular Nef protein targets CD4(+) T-lymphocytes for apoptosis by interacting with CXCR4 surface receptors. From Human immunodeficiency virus type 1 group M subtype B (isolate Lai) (HIV-1).
   1340..1359    -  misc_feature   MCS (fragment): pBluescript multiple cloning site
   1360..1948    -  misc_feature   WPRE: woodchuck hepatitis virus posttranscriptional regulatory element
   1948..1971    -  misc_feature   MCS (fragment): pBluescript multiple cloning site
   2004..2037    -  protein_bind   loxP: Cre-mediated recombination occurs in the 8-bp core sequence (GCATACAT). Cre recombinase
   2057..2455    -  CDS            BSD: blasticidin S deaminase; Aspergillus terreus BSD; confers resistance to blasticidin
   2474..3190    -  CDS            mTurquoise: mTurquoise is a basic (constitutively fluorescent) cyan fluorescent protein published in 2010, derived from Aequorea victoria. It has low acid sensitivity.
   3314..3493    -  CDS            IAA4 (fragment): IAA4_ARATH - Also known as AUX2-11. Experimental evidence at protein level: Swiss-Prot protein existence level 1. Aux/IAA proteins are short-lived transcriptional factors that function as repressors of early auxin response genes at low auxin concentrations. Repression is thought to result from the interaction with auxin response factors (ARFs), proteins that bind to the auxin- responsive promoter element (AuxRE). Formation of heterodimers with ARF proteins may alter their ability to modulate early auxin response genes expression. From Arabidopsis thaliana (Mouse-ear cress).
   3512..3736    -  CDS            IAA17 (fragment): IAA17_ARATH - Also known as AXR3. Experimental evidence at protein level: Swiss-Prot protein existence level 1. Aux/IAA proteins are short-lived transcriptional factors that function as repressors of early auxin response genes at low auxin concentrations. Repression is thought to result from the interaction with auxin response factors (ARFs), proteins that bind to the auxin- responsive promoter element (AuxRE). Formation of heterodimers with ARF proteins may alter their ability to modulate early auxin response genes expression. From Arabidopsis thaliana (Mouse-ear cress).
   3719..3982    -  CDS            IAA8 (fragment): IAA8_ARATH - Experimental evidence at protein level: Swiss-Prot protein existence level 1. Aux/IAA proteins are short-lived transcriptional factors that function as repressors of early auxin response genes at low auxin concentrations. Repression is thought to result from the interaction with auxin response factors (ARFs), proteins that bind to the auxin- responsive promoter element (AuxRE). Formation of heterodimers with ARF proteins may alter their ability to modulate early auxin response genes expression. From Arabidopsis thaliana (Mouse-ear cress).
   3989..4168    -  CDS            IAA4 (fragment): IAA4_ARATH - Also known as AUX2-11. Experimental evidence at protein level: Swiss-Prot protein existence level 1. Aux/IAA proteins are short-lived transcriptional factors that function as repressors of early auxin response genes at low auxin concentrations. Repression is thought to result from the interaction with auxin response factors (ARFs), proteins that bind to the auxin- responsive promoter element (AuxRE). Formation of heterodimers with ARF proteins may alter their ability to modulate early auxin response genes expression. From Arabidopsis thaliana (Mouse-ear cress).
   4187..4435    -  CDS            IAA14 (fragment): IAA14_ARATH - Also known as SLR1. Experimental evidence at protein level: Swiss-Prot protein existence level 1. Aux/IAA proteins are short-lived transcriptional factors that function as repressors of early auxin response genes at low auxin concentrations. Repression is thought to result from the interaction with auxin response factors (ARFs), proteins that bind to the auxin- responsive promoter element (AuxRE). Formation of heterodimers with ARF proteins may alter their ability to modulate early auxin response genes expression. From Arabidopsis thaliana (Mouse-ear cress).
   4682..5089    -  CDS            His3.3A (sequence withheld): H33A_DROME - Experimental evidence at protein level: Swiss-Prot protein existence level 1. Variant histone H3 which replaces conventional H3 in a wide range of nucleosomes in active genes and is specifically enriched in modifications associated with active chromatin. Constitutes the predominant form of histone H3 in non-dividing cells and is incorporated into chromatin independently of DNA synthesis. Deposited at sites of nucleosomal displacement throughout transcribed genes, suggesting that it represents an epigenetic imprint of transcriptionally active chromatin. Nucleosomes wrap and compact
   5104..6275    -  promoter       EF-1α promoter: strong constitutive promoter for human elongation factor EF-1α
   6386..6503    -  misc_feature   cPPT/CTS: central polypurine tract and central termination sequence of HIV-1
   6553..6653    -  CDS            Rev (fragment): human immunodeficiency virus 1 (HIV-1) Rev protein; rev; enhances nuclear export of unspliced and incompletely spliced viral mRNAs
   7030..7263    -  misc_feature   RRE: The Rev response element (RRE) of HIV-1 allows for Rev-dependent mRNA export from the nucleus to the cytoplasm.
   7438..7776    -  CDS            HIV-1 gag (fragment): gag protein from human immunodeficiency virus 1; gag
   7760..7885    -  misc_feature   HIV-1 Ψ: packaging signal of human immunodeficiency virus type 1
   7932..8112    -  LTR            5' LTR (truncated): truncated 5' long terminal repeat (LTR) from HIV-1
   8130..8329    -  promoter       CMV promoter: human cytomegalovirus (CMV) immediate early promoter
   8330..8709    -  enhancer       CMV enhancer: human cytomegalovirus immediate early enhancer
   8864..8916    +  misc_feature   bom (fragment): basis of mobility region from pBR322
   8975..9079    +  promoter       AmpR promoter: bla
   9080..9940    +  CDS            AmpR: β-lactamase; bla; confers resistance to ampicillin, carbenicillin, and related antibiotics
