[The description below was written by a language model from this plasmid's Addgene catalogue record and pLannotate feature annotations shown in this document.]
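Description:
pLenti-H3.3(WT)-3AID-HA-2A-mTurquoiseBSD is a roughly 10.1 kb HIV-1-based lentiviral transfer plasmid for stable expression of a degradable, epitope-tagged wild-type human histone H3.3 in mammalian cells. In bacteria it is maintained through a high-copy ColE1/pUC-type origin and selected with ampicillin via the β-lactamase gene. The viral portion begins with a CMV enhancer/promoter fused to a truncated 5' LTR, which drives production of the genomic RNA in packaging cells. This is followed by the Ψ packaging signal with a gag fragment, the Rev response element for nuclear export of the unspliced RNA, and the cPPT/CTS. A WPRE sits downstream of the payload to boost transcript levels, and a second truncated LTR with adjacent nef-derived sequence closes the vector.

The internal cassette is driven by the strong constitutive EF-1α promoter. It encodes H3.3 fused at its C terminus to three copies of an auxin-inducible degron and, according to the catalogue fields, an HA tag. The degron region is annotated as a series of Arabidopsis Aux/IAA fragments, and the automated annotation labels the highly conserved histone as its Drosophila orthologue. A T2A peptide, listed in the catalogue but not in the feature table, then separates the histone from an mTurquoise–blasticidin S deaminase fusion. Transduced cells can therefore be identified by cyan fluorescence and selected with blasticidin. A single loxP site lies just downstream of the marker; its purpose is not stated. AID tags normally permit auxin-triggered depletion in cells that express a compatible TIR1 receptor, which this plasmid does not supply. The associated publication studies the H3.3 K36M oncohistone and epigenetic memory, suggesting that this construct serves as the wild-type counterpart.
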