Addgene plasmid #225701: pLenti-H3.3(WT)-3AID-HA-2A-mTurquoiseBSD
Purpose: Lentiviral expression of AID degron tagged Wildtype H3.3 and mTurquoise fused BlasticidinR
Depositing lab: Lacra Bintu. Depositing organization: Stanford University. Publication: The H3.3 K36M oncohistone disrupts the establishment of epigenetic memory through loss of DNA methylation. Sinha J, Nickels JF, Thurm AR, Ludwig CH, Archibald BN, Hinks MM, Wan J, Fang D, Bintu L. bioRxiv [Preprint]. 2023 Oct 14:2023.10.13.562147. doi: 10.1101/2023.10.13.562147. PubMed 37873347.
Backbone
  Vector backbone: pLenti
  Vector type: Mammalian Expression, Lentiviral
  Selectable markers: Blasticidin
Growth in bacteria
  Bacterial resistance: Ampicillin, 100 μg/mL
  Growth temperature: 37°C
  Growth strain: NEB Stable
  Copy number: Unknown
Gene/Insert
  Gene/Insert name: H3.3 (WT)
  Species: H. sapiens (human)
  Entrez Gene: H3-3A (a.k.a. BRYLIB1, H3-3B, H3.3A, H3F3, H3F3A); H3-3B (a.k.a. BRYLIB2, H3-3A, H3.3B, H3F3B)
  Tag / fusion protein: 3xAID HA (C terminal on insert); T2A-mTurquoise (C terminal on insert)
Terms and licenses: Academic/Nonprofit Terms; Industry Terms: Not Available to Industry
How to cite: pLenti-H3.3(WT)-3AID-HA-2A-mTurquoiseBSD was a gift from Lacra Bintu (Addgene plasmid # 225701 ; http://n2t.net/addgene:225701 ; RRID:Addgene_225701)
